>Addgene plasmid #36098 | pEBB-BT-Ubiquitin | depositor full sequence | sequence record 44713 | BT Tag:  B: Biotinylation signal sequence from Propioni bacterium  T: TEV (Tobacco etch virus) protease recognition site
AGCGCCCAATACGCAAACCGCCTCTCCCCGCGCGTTGGCCGATTCATTAATGCAGCTGGCACGACAGGTT
TCCCGACTGGAAAGCGGGCAGTGAGCGCAACGCAATTAATGTGAGTTAGCTCACTCATTAGGCACCCCAG
GCTTTACACTTTATGCTTCCGGCTCGTATGTTGTGTGGAATTGTGAGCGGATAACAATTTCACACAGGAA
ACAGCTATGACCATGATTACGCCAAGCTTCCAGGCTCCCCAGCAGGCAGAAGTATGCAAAGCATGCATCT
CAATTAGTCAGCAACCATAGTCCCGCCCCTAACTCCGCCCATCCCGCCCCTAACTCCGCCCAGTTCCGCC
CATTCTCCGCCCCATGGCTGACTAATTTTTTTTATTTATGCAGAGGCCGAGGCCGCCTCGGCCTCTGAGC
TATTCCAGAAGTAGTGAGGAGGCTTTTTTGGAGGCCTAGGCTTTTGCAAAAAGCTTTGCAAAGATGGATA
AAGTTTTAAACAGAGAGGAATCTTTGCAGCTAATGGACCTTCTAGGTCTTGAAAGGAGTGGGAATTGGCT
CCGGTGCCCGTCAGTGGGCAGAGCGCACATCGCCCACAGTCCCCGAGAAGTTGGGGGGAGGGGTCGGCAA
TTGAACCGGTGCCTAGAGAAGGTGGCGCGGGGTAAACTGGGAAAGTGATGTCGTGTACTGGCTCCGCCTT
TTTCCCGAGGGTGGGGGAGAACCGTATATAAGTGCAGTAGTCGCCGTGAACGTTCTTTTTCGCAACGGGT
TTGCCGCCAGAACACAGGTAAGTGCCGTGTGTGGTTCCCGCGGGCCTGGCCTCTTTACGGGTTATGGCCC
TTGCGTGCCTTGAATTACTTCCACGCCCCTGGCTGCAGTACGTGATTCTTGATCCCGAGCTTCGGGTTGG
AAGTGGGTGGGAGAGTTCGAGGCCTTGCGCTTAAGGAGCCCCTTCGCCTCGTGCTTGAGTTGAGGCCTGG
CCTGGGCGCTGGGGCCGCCGCGTGCGAATCTGGTGGCACCTTCGCGCCTGTCTCGCTGCTTTCGATAAGT
CTCTAGCCATTTAAAATTTTTGATGACCTGCTGCGACGCTTTTTTTCTGGCAAGATAGTCTTGTAAATGC
GGGCCAAGATCTGCACACTGGTATTTCGGTTTTTGGGGCCGCGGGCGGCGACGGGGCCCGTGCGTCCCAG
CGCACATGTTCGGCGAGGCGGGGCCTGCGAGCGCGGCCACCGAGAATCGGACGGGGGTAGTCTCAAGCTG
GCCGGCCTGCTCTGGTGCCTGGCCTCGCGCCGCCGTGTATCGCCCCGCCCTGGGCGGCAAGGCTGGCCCG
GTCGGCACCAGTTGCGTGAGCGGAAAGATGGCCGCTTCCCGGCCCTGCTGCAGGGAGCTCAAAATGGAGG
ACGCGGCGCTCGGGAGAGCGGGCGGGTGAGTCACCCACACAAAGGAAAAGGGCCTTTCCGTCCTCAGCCG
TCGCTTCATGTGACTCCACGGAGTACCGGGCGCCGTCCAGGCACCTCGATTAGTTCTCGAGCTTTTGGAG
TACGTCGTCTTTAGGTTGGGGGGAGGGGTTTTATGCGATGGAGTTTCCCCACACTGAGTGGGTGGAGACT
GAAGTTAGGCCAGCTTGGCACTTGATGTAATTCTCCTTGGAATTTGCCCTTTTTGAGTTTGGATCTTGGT
TCATTCTCAAGCCTCAGACAGTGGTTCAAAGTTTTTTTCTTCCATTTCAGGTGTCGTGAGGATTCTCTAG
AGATCCCTCGACCTCGAGATCCATTGTGCTGGATCTGCCACCATGGCTGGAAAGGCCGGTGAAGGTGAAA
TCCCTGCCCCTCTTGCTGGTACCGTTTCTAAGATACTGGTAAAAGAAGGTGACACTGTTAAAGCTGGTCA
AACAGTTCTGGTGCTGGAGGCTATGAAAATGGAGACAGAAATTAACGCTCCTACTGACGGAAAAGTTGAA
AAGGTGTTAGTTAAGGAAAGAGATGCTGTTCAAGGTGGTCAAGGTCTAATCAAGATCGGCGACTACGATA
TACCCACAACCGCCAGCGAGAATCTGTACTTTCAATCAGAGTTAAAAACCGCCGCACTAGCTCAACATGA
CGAGGCTGGATCCATGCAGATTTTCGTGAAAACCCTTACGGGGAAGACCATCACCCTCGAGGTTGAACCC
TCGGATACGATAGAAAATGTAAAGGCCAAGATCCAGGATAAGGAAGGAATTCCTCCTGATCAGCAGAGAC
TGATCTTTGCTGGCAAGCAGCTGGAAGATGGACGTACTTTGTCTGACTACAATATTCAAAAGGAGTCTAC
TCTTCATCTTGTGTTGAGACTTCGTGGTGGTTAAGCGGCCGCGACTCTAGAGTGAGGGTCCCCACCTGGG
ACCCTTGAGAGTATCAGGTCTCCCACGTGGGAGACAAGAAATCCCTGTTTAATATTTAAACAGCAGTGTT
CCCCATCTGGGTCCTTGCACCCCTCACTCTGGCCTCAGCCGACTGCACAGCGGCCCCTGCATCCCCTTGG
CTGTGAGGCCCCTGGACAAGCAGAGGTGGCCAGAGCTGGGAGGCATGGCCCTGGGGTCCCACGAATTTGC
TGGGGAATCTCGTTTTTCTTCTTAAGACTTTTGGGACATGGTTTGACTCCCGAACATCACCGACGCGTCT
CCTGTTTTTCTGGGTGGCCTCGGGACACCTGCCCTGCCCCCACGAGGGTCAGGACTGTGACTCTTTTTAG
GGCCAGGCAGGTGCCTGGACATTTGCCTTGCTGGACGGGGACTGGGGATGTGGGAGGGAGCAGACAGGAG
GAATCATGTCAGGCCTGTGTGTGAAAGGAAGCTCCACTGTCACCCTCCACCTCTTCACCCCCCACTCACC
AGTGTCCCCTCCACTGTCACATTGTAACTGAACTTCAGGATAATAAAGTGTTTGCCTCCAAAAAAAAAAA
AAAAAAAAAAAAAAAAAAAAAAAAAAAAAAAAAAAAAAAAAAAAAAAAAAAAAAAAAAAAAAAAAAAAAA
AAAAAAAAAGAATTCACTGGCCGTCGTTTTACAACGTCGTGACTGGGAAAACCCTGGCGTTACCCAACTT
AATCGCCTTGCAGCACATCCCCCTTTCGCCAGCTGGCGTAATAGCGAAGAGGCCCGCACCGATCGCCCTT
CCCAACAGTTGCGCAGCCTGAATGGCGAATGGCGCCTGATGCGGTATTTTCTCCTTACGCATCTGTGCGG
TATTTCACACCGCATA
[142 nt withheld, positions 3237-3378]
C
[141 nt withheld, positions 3380-3520]
CCTTTGACGTTGGAGTCCACGTTCTTT
[37 nt withheld, positions 3548-3584]
ACCCTATCTCGGGCTATTCTTTTGATTTATAAGGGATTTTGCCGATTTCGGCCTATTGGTTAAAAAATGA
GCTGATTTAACAAAAATTTAACGCGAATTTTAACAAAATATTAACGTTTACAATTTTATGGTGCACTCTC
AGTACAATCTGCTCTGATGCCGCATAGTTAAGCCAGCCCCGACACCCGCCAACACCCGCTGACGCGCCCT
GACGGGCTTGTCTGCTCCCGGCATCCGCTTACAGACAAGCTGTGACCGTCTCCGGGAGCTGCATGTGTCA
GAGGTTTTCACCGTCATCACCGAAACGCGCGAGACGAAAGGGCCTCGTGATACGCCTATTTTTATAGGTT
AATGTCATGATAATAATGGTTTCTTAGACGTCAGGTGGCACTTTTCGGGGAAATGTGCGCGGAACCCCTA
TTTGTTTATTTTTCTAAATACATTCAAATATGTATCCGCTCATGAGACAATAACCCTGATAAATGCTTCA
ATAATATTGAAAAAGGAAGAGTATGAGTATTCAACATTTCCGTGTCGCCCTTATTCCCTTTTTTGCGGCA
TTTTGCCTTCCTGTTTTTGCTCACCCAGAAACGCTGGTGAAAGTAAAAGATGCTGAAGATCAGTTGGGTG
CACGAGTGGGTTACATCGAACTGGATCTCAACAGCGGTAAGATCCTTGAGAGTTTTCGCCCCGAAGAACG
TTTTCCAATGATGAGCACTTTTAAAGTTCTGCTATGTGGCGCGGTATTATCCCGTATTGACGCCGGGCAA
GAGCAACTCGGTCGCCGCATACACTATTCTCAGAATGACTTGGTTGAGTACTCACCAGTCACAGAAAAGC
ATCTTACGGATGGCATGACAGTAAGAGAATTATGCAGTGCTGCCATAACCATGAGTGATAACACTGCGGC
CAACTTACTTCTGACAACGATCGGAGGACCGAAGGAGCTAACCGCTTTTTTGCACAACATGGGGGATCAT
GTAACTCGCCTTGATCGTTGGGAACCGGAGCTGAATGAAGCCATACCAAACGACGAGCGTGACACCACGA
TGCCTGTAGCAATGGCAACAACGTTGCGCAAACTATTAACTGGCGAACTACTTACTCTAGCTTCCCGGCA
ACAATTAATAGACTGGATGGAGGCGGATAAAGTTGCAGGACCACTTCTGCGCTCGGCCCTTCCGGCTGGC
TGGTTTATTGCTGATAAATCTGGAGCCGGTGAGCGTGGGTCTCGCGGTATCATTGCAGCACTGGGGCCAG
ATGGTAAGCCCTCCCGTATCGTAGTTATCTACACGACGGGGAGTCAGGCAACTATGGATGAACGAAATAG
ACAGATCGCTGAGATAGGTGCCTCACTGATTAAGCATTGGTAACTGTCAGACCAAGTTTACTCATATATA
CTTTAGATTGATTTAAAACTTCATTTTTAATTTAAAAGGATCTAGGTGAAGATCCTTTTTGATAATCTCA
TGACCAAAATCCCTTAACGTGAGTTTTCGTTCCACTGAGCGTCAGACCCCGTAGAAAAGATCAAAGGATC
TTCTTGAGATCCTTTTTTTCTGCGCGTAATCTGCTGCTTGCAAACAAAAAAACCACCGCTACCAGCGGTG
GTTTGTTTGCCGGATCAAGAGCTACCAACTCTTTTTCCGAAGGTAACTGGCTTCAGCAGAGCGCAGATAC
CAAATACTGTCCTTCTAGTGTAGCCGTAGTTAGGCCACCACTTCAAGAACTCTGTAGCACCGCCTACATA
CCTCGCTCTGCTAATCCTGTTACCAGTGGCTGCTGCCAGTGGCGATAAGTCGTGTCTTACCGGGTTGGAC
TCAAGACGATAGTTACCGGATAAGGCGCAGCGGTCGGGCTGAACGGGGGGTTCGTGCACACAGCCCAGCT
TGGAGCGAACGACCTACACCGAACTGAGATACCTACAGCGTGAGCTATGAGAAAGCGCCACGCTTCCCGA
AGGGAGAAAGGCGGACAGGTATCCGGTAAGCGGCAGGGTCGGAACAGGAGAGCGCACGAGGGAGCTTCCA
GGGGGAAACGCCTGGTATCTTTATAGTCCTGTCGGGTTTCGCCACCTCTGACTTGAGCGTCGATTTTTGT
GATGCTCGTCAGGGGGGCGGAGCCTATGGAAAAACGCCAGCAACGCGGCCTTTTTACGGTTCCTGGCCTT
TTGCTGGCCTTTTGCTCACATGTTCTTTCCTGCGTTATCCCCTGATTCTGTGGATAACCGTATTACCGCC
TTTGAGTGAGCTGATACCGCTCGCCGCAGCCGAACGACCGAGCGCAGCGAGTCAGTGAGCGAGGAAGC
Features (pLannotate 1.2.2; 18 found; start..end, strand, type, name):
      2..94      +  CDS            lacI (fragment): lac repressor; lacI; The lac repressor binds to the lac operator to inhibit transcription in E. coli. This inhibition can be relieved by adding lactose or isopropyl-β-D-thiogalactopyranoside (IPTG).
    107..128     +  protein_bind   CAP binding site: CAP binding activates transcription in the presence of cAMP. E. coli catabolite activator protein
    143..173     +  promoter       lac promoter: promoter for the E. coli lac operon
    181..197     +  protein_bind   lac operator: The lac repressor binds to the lac operator to inhibit transcription in E. coli. This inhibition can be relieved by adding lactose or isopropyl-β-D-thiogalactopyranoside (IPTG). lac repressor encoded by lacI
    252..462     +  promoter       SV40 promoter: SV40 early promoter
    484..550     +  CDS            small t antigen (fragment): SV40 (simian virus 40) small t antigen
    558..1739    +  promoter       EF-1α promoter: strong constitutive promoter for human elongation factor EF-1α
   1802..2020    +  CDS            BCCP_PROFR (fragment): Experimental evidence at protein level: Swiss-Prot protein existence level 1. The biotinyl 1.3S subunit serves as a carboxyl carrier between the substrate-binding sites on the 12S and 5S subunits. From Propionibacterium freudenreichii subsp. shermanii.
   2114..2341    +  CDS            UBIQ_CERCA: Experimental evidence at protein level: Swiss-Prot protein existence level 1. Ubiquitin exists either covalently attached to another protein, or free (unanchored). When covalently bound, it is conjugated to target proteins via an isopeptide bond either as a monomer (monoubiquitin), a polymer linked via different Lys residues of the ubiquitin (polyubiquitin chains) or a linear polymer linked via the initiator Met of the ubiquitin (linear polyubiquitin chains). Polyubiquitin chains, when attached to a target protein, have different functions depending on the Lys residue of the ubiquitin that is
   2361..2453    +  ncRNA          G-CSF SLDE: Accession: RF00183 - G-CSF factor stem-loop destabilising element (SLDE)
   3022..3179    +  CDS            lacZα (fragment): LacZα fragment of β-galactosidase; lacZ fragment
   3185..3236    -  misc_feature   bom (fragment): basis of mobility region from pBR322
   3255..3635    +  rep_origin     M13 ori (sequence partly withheld): M13 bacteriophage origin of replication; arrow indicates direction of (+) strand synthesis
   3711..3760    -  misc_feature   bom (fragment): basis of mobility region from pBR322
   3862..3897    -  CDS            rop (fragment): Rop protein, which maintains plasmids at low copy number; rop
   3992..4096    +  promoter       AmpR promoter: bla
   4097..4957    +  CDS            AmpR: β-lactamase; bla; confers resistance to ampicillin, carbenicillin, and related antibiotics
   5128..5716    +  rep_origin     ori: high-copy-number ColE1/pMB1/pBR322/pUC origin of replication
