[The description below was written by a language model from this plasmid's Addgene catalogue record and pLannotate feature annotations shown in this document.]
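Description:
pEBB-BT-Ubiquitin is a mammalian expression plasmid of about 5.9 kb, built on the pEBB-TB backbone, that produces human ubiquitin fused to an N-terminal tag allowing biotinylation inside cells. It is propagated in E. coli as a high-copy plasmid from a ColE1/pUC-type origin and is selected with ampicillin through the β-lactamase gene. The backbone also carries an M13 phage origin and assorted remnants of older cloning vectors: lac promoter/operator, lacZα, lacI, rop and bom fragments, plus an SV40 early promoter segment with a small t antigen fragment. None of these has a stated role in the construct. No mammalian selection marker is annotated, which is consistent with use by transient transfection.

Expression is driven by the strong constitutive human EF-1α promoter. Downstream lies the BT tag. Its "B" portion is a biotinylation signal from the Propionibacterium 1.3S biotin carboxyl carrier subunit, annotated as a BCCP fragment. Its "T" portion is a TEV protease recognition site, named in the sequence record title but not separately annotated. The 228 bp ubiquitin coding sequence was cloned in frame after the tag between BamHI and NotI sites, both of which are retained. A region matching the G-CSF stem-loop destabilising element follows the insert, apparently as part of the 3′ untranslated sequence.

Tagged ubiquitin becomes biotinylated in the cell, and the depositor notes that the medium is supplemented with biotin after transfection. Once the tagged ubiquitin is conjugated to substrates, they can be captured through the biotin moiety. The associated publication describes a bimolecular affinity purification under denaturing conditions that isolates the ubiquitinated form of a protein of interest for mass spectrometry analysis.
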