Addgene plasmid #36098: pEBB-BT-Ubiquitin
Depositing lab: Ezra Burstein. Depositing organization: University of Michigan. Publication: A bimolecular affinity purification method under denaturing conditions for rapid isolation of a ubiquitinated protein for mass spectrometry analysis. Maine GN, Li H, Zaidi IW, Basrur V, Elenitoba-Johnson KS, Burstein E. Nat Protoc. 2010 Aug;5(8):1447-59. Epub 2010 Jul 22. 10.1038/nprot.2010.109 PubMed 20671728.
Backbone
  Vector backbone: pEBB-TB
  Backbone size w/o insert (bp): 5416
  Total vector size (bp): 5894
  Vector type: Mammalian Expression
Growth in bacteria
  Bacterial resistance: Ampicillin, 100 μg/mL
  Growth temperature: 37°C
  Growth strain: DH5alpha
  Copy number: High Copy
Gene/Insert
  Gene/Insert name: Ubiquitin (alt names: Ubi; RPS27A; UBC)
  Species: H. sapiens (human)
  Insert size (bp): 228
  Entrez Gene: RPS27A (a.k.a. CEP80, HEL112, S27A, UBA80, UBC, UBCEP1, UBCEP80, eS31)
  Promoter: EF1a
  Tag / fusion protein: TB-tag (N terminal on backbone)
  Cloning method: Restriction Enzyme; 5′ cloning site BamH1 (not destroyed); 3′ cloning site NotI (not destroyed)
  Sequencing primers: 5′ ctcaagcctcagacagtgg; 3′ GAGGGGTGCAAGGACCCAG
Terms and licenses: Academic/Nonprofit Terms; Industry Terms: Not Available to Industry
Depositor comments: After transfection into mammal cells, supplement fresh media with 4 uM Biotin and allow cells to grow for about 48 h before the purification procedures.
How to cite: pEBB-BT-Ubiquitin was a gift from Ezra Burstein (Addgene plasmid # 36098 ; http://n2t.net/addgene:36098 ; RRID:Addgene_36098)
