>Addgene plasmid #36098 | pEBB-BT-Ubiquitin | addgene partial sequence | sequence record 47536 | EF1a-fwd
TAGTGTCGTGAGGATTCTCTAGAGATCCCTCGACCTCGAGATCCATTGTGCTGGATCTGCCACCATGGCT
GGAAAGGCCGGTGAAGGTGAAATCCCTGCCCCTCTTGCTGGTACCGTTTCTAAGATACTGGTAAAAGAAG
GTGACACTGTTAAAGCTGGTCAAACAGTTCTGGTGCTGGAGGCTATGAAAATGGAGACAGAAATTAACGC
TCCTACTGACGGAAAAGTTGAAAAGGTGTTAGTTAAGGAAAGAGATGCTGTTCAAGGTGGTCAAGGTCTA
ATCAAGATCGGCGACTACGATATACCCACAACCGCCAGCGAGAATCTGTACTTTCAATCAGAGTTAAAAA
CCGCCGCACTAGCTCAACATGACGAGGCTGGATCCATGCAGATTTTCGTGAAAACCCTTACGGGGAAGAC
CATCACCCTCGAGGTTGAACCCTCGGATACGATAGAAAATGTAAAGGCCAAGATCCAGGATAAGGAAGGA
ATTCCTCCTGATCAGCAGAGACTGATCTTTGCTGGCAAGCAGCTGGAAGATGGACGTACTTTGTCTGACT
ACAATATTCAAAAGGAGTCTACTCTTCATCTTGTGTTGAGACTTCGTGGTGGTTAAGCGGCCGCGACTCT
AGAGTGAGGGTCCCCACCTGGGACCCTTGAGAGTATCAGGTCTCCCACGTGGGAGACAAGAAATCCCTGT
TTAATATTTAAACAGCAGTGTTCCCCATCTGGGTCCTTGCACCCCTCACTCTGGCCTCAGCCGACTGCAC
AGCGGCCCCTGCATCCCCTTGGCTGTGAGGCCCCTGGACAAGCAGAGGTGGCC
